Addgene plasmid #116755: pHAGE-KRAS
Purpose: Lentiviral expression of KRAS
Depositing lab: Gordon Mills & Kenneth Scott. Depositing organization: Baylor College of Medicine. Publication: Systematic Functional Annotation of Somatic Mutations in Cancer. Ng PK, Li J, Jeong KJ, Shao S, Chen H, Tsang YH, Sengupta S, Wang Z, Bhavana VH, Tran R, Soewito S, Minussi DC, Moreno D, Kong K, Dogruluk T, Lu H, Gao J, Tokheim C, Zhou DC, Johnson AM, Zeng J, Ip CKM, Ju Z, Wester M, Yu S, Li Y, Vellano CP, Schultz N, Karchin R, Ding L, Lu Y, Cheung LWT, Chen K, Shaw KR, Meric-Bernstam F, Scott KL, Yi S, Sahni N, Liang H, Mills GB. Cancer Cell. 2018 Mar 12;33(3):450-462.e10. doi: 10.1016/j.ccell.2018.01.021. PubMed 29533785.
Backbone
  Vector backbone: pHAGE
  Vector type: Lentiviral
Growth in bacteria
  Bacterial resistance: Ampicillin, 100 μg/mL
  Growth temperature: 37°C
  Growth strain: Stbl3
  Copy number: High Copy
Gene/Insert
  Gene/Insert name: KRAS
  Species: H. sapiens (human)
  Mutation: WT
  Entrez Gene: KRAS (a.k.a. 'C-K-RAS, C-K-RAS, CFC2, K-RAS2A, K-RAS2B, K-RAS4A, K-RAS4B, K-Ras, K-Ras 2, KI-RAS, KRAS1, KRAS2, NS, NS3, OES, RALD, RASK2, c-Ki-ras, c-Ki-ras2)
  Cloning method: Gateway Cloning
Terms and licenses: Academic/Nonprofit Terms; Industry Terms: Not Available to Industry
How to cite: pHAGE-KRAS was a gift from Gordon Mills & Kenneth Scott (Addgene plasmid # 116755 ; http://n2t.net/addgene:116755 ; RRID:Addgene_116755)
