[The description below was written by a language model from this plasmid's Addgene catalogue record and pLannotate feature annotations shown in this document.]
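Description:
pHAGE-KRAS is an HIV-1-based lentiviral expression plasmid carrying the wild-type human KRAS open reading frame in the pHAGE backbone. It is propagated in E. coli through a high-copy ColE1/pUC-type origin and selected with ampicillin via the β-lactamase gene. The viral portion has the layout of a self-inactivating transfer vector: a truncated 5' LTR, the Ψ packaging signal with an adjoining gag fragment, the Rev response element for Rev-dependent nuclear export of the genomic RNA, the cPPT/CTS element that aids nuclear import of the reverse-transcribed genome, and a ΔU3 3' LTR that disables LTR promoter activity after integration. Short nef, Rev, lacI, lac promoter and SV40 fragments annotated elsewhere appear to be backbone remnants rather than functional units.

Between the LTRs, the strong constitutive human EF-1α promoter drives the KRAS coding sequence, which was introduced by Gateway recombination and is flanked by attB1 and attB2 sites. Downstream lie T3 and T7 phage promoters, a partial attB4 site and a V5 epitope tag. The record does not say whether the tag is translated in frame with KRAS, so a V5 fusion should not be assumed. An EMCV IRES then allows translation of puromycin N-acetyltransferase from the same transcript, linking puromycin selection of transduced mammalian cells to KRAS expression, and a WPRE enhances transcript stability and expression. The stated purpose is lentiviral expression of KRAS. The associated publication concerns systematic functional annotation of somatic cancer mutations, where a wild-type construct like this would plausibly serve as a reference for mutant alleles.
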