Features (pLannotate 1.2.2; 30 found; start..end, strand, type, name):
    377..634     +  LTR            5' LTR (truncated): truncated 5' long terminal repeat (LTR) from HIV-1
    681..806     +  misc_feature   HIV-1 Ψ: packaging signal of human immunodeficiency virus type 1
    790..1128    +  CDS            HIV-1 gag (fragment): gag protein from human immunodeficiency virus 1; gag
   1303..1536    +  misc_feature   RRE: The Rev response element (RRE) of HIV-1 allows for Rev-dependent mRNA export from the nucleus to the cytoplasm.
   1913..2013    +  CDS            Rev (fragment): human immunodeficiency virus 1 (HIV-1) Rev protein; rev; enhances nuclear export of unspliced and incompletely spliced viral mRNAs
   2058..2175    +  misc_feature   cPPT/CTS: central polypurine tract and central termination sequence of HIV-1
   2223..3401    +  promoter       EF-1α promoter: strong constitutive promoter for human elongation factor EF-1α
   3422..3442    +  protein_bind   attB1: mutant version of attB; core recombination site for the Gateway® BP reaction BP Clonase™
   3448..4013    +  CDS            K-Ras (fragment) (sequence partly withheld): human small GTPase proto-oncoprotein
   4016..4040    -  protein_bind   attB2: mutant version of attB; recombination site for the Gateway® BP reaction BP Clonase™
   4048..4066    +  promoter       T3 promoter: promoter for bacteriophage T3 RNA polymerase
   4092..4110    -  promoter       T7 promoter: promoter for bacteriophage T7 RNA polymerase
   4116..4134    -  protein_bind   attB4 (fragment): mutant version of attB; core recombination site for the Gateway® BP reaction BP Clonase™
   4190..4231    +  CDS            V5 tag: epitope tag from simian virus 5
   4357..4819    +  misc_feature   IRES: internal ribosome entry site (IRES) of the encephalomyocarditis virus (EMCV)
   4833..5430    +  CDS            PuroR (fragment): puromycin N-acetyltransferase; pac from Streptomyces; confers resistance to puromycin
   5446..6034    +  misc_feature   WPRE: woodchuck hepatitis virus posttranscriptional regulatory element
   6042..6107    +  CDS            nef (fragment): NEF_HV1Z2 - Experimental evidence at protein level: Swiss-Prot protein existence level 1. Extracellular Nef protein targets CD4(+) T-lymphocytes for apoptosis by interacting with CXCR4 surface receptors. From Human immunodeficiency virus type 1 group M subtype D (isolate Z2/CDC-Z34) (HIV-1).
   6109..6342    +  LTR            3' LTR (ΔU3): self-inactivating 3' long terminal repeat (LTR) from HIV-1
   6547..6651    +  promoter       AmpR promoter: bla
   6652..7512    +  CDS            AmpR: β-lactamase; bla; confers resistance to ampicillin, carbenicillin, and related antibiotics
   7683..8271    +  rep_origin     ori: high-copy-number ColE1/pMB1/pBR322/pUC origin of replication
   8454..8508    +  CDS            lacI (fragment): lac repressor; lacI; The lac repressor binds to the lac operator to inhibit transcription in E. coli. This inhibition can be relieved by adding lactose or isopropyl-β-D-thiogalactopyranoside (IPTG).
   8514..8607    +  rep_origin     SV40 ori (fragment): SV40 origin of replication
   8632..8669    +  CDS            lacI (fragment): lac repressor; lacI; The lac repressor binds to the lac operator to inhibit transcription in E. coli. This inhibition can be relieved by adding lactose or isopropyl-β-D-thiogalactopyranoside (IPTG).
   8682..8703    +  protein_bind   CAP binding site: CAP binding activates transcription in the presence of cAMP. E. coli catabolite activator protein
   8718..8748    +  promoter       lac promoter: promoter for the E. coli lac operon
   8756..8772    +  protein_bind   lac operator: The lac repressor binds to the lac operator to inhibit transcription in E. coli. This inhibition can be relieved by adding lactose or isopropyl-β-D-thiogalactopyranoside (IPTG). lac repressor encoded by lacI
   8806..8889    +  polyA_signal   SV40 poly(A) signal (fragment): SV40 polyadenylation signal
   9056..329     +  CDS            nef (fragment) (across the origin): NEF_HV1BR - Experimental evidence at protein level: Swiss-Prot protein existence level 1. Extracellular Nef protein targets CD4(+) T-lymphocytes for apoptosis by interacting with CXCR4 surface receptors (PubMed:14990729). From Human immunodeficiency virus type 1 group M subtype B (isolate BRU/LAI) (HIV-1).
>Addgene plasmid #116755 | pHAGE-KRAS | addgene full sequence | sequence record 241442 | Addgene NGS Result
TGGAAGGGCTAATTCACTCCCAAAGAAGACAAGATATCCTTGATCTGTGGATCTACCACACACAAGGCTA
CTTCCCTGATTAGCAGAACTACACACCAGGGCCAGGGGTCAGATATCCACTGACCTTTGGATGGTGCTAC
AAGCTAGTACCAGTTGAGCCAGATAAGGTAGAAGAGGCCAATAAAGGAGAGAACACCAGCTTGTTACACC
CTGTGAGCCTGCATGGGATGGATGACCCGGAGAGAGAAGTGTTAGAGTGGAGGTTTGACAGCCGCCTAGC
ATTTCATCACGTGGCCCGAGAGCTGCATCCGGAGTACTTCAAGAACTGCTGATATCGAGCTTGCTACAAG
GGACTTTCCGCTGGGGACTTTCCAGGGAGGCGTGGCCTGGGCGGGACTGGGGAGTGGCGAGCCCTCAGAT
CCTGCATATAAGCAGCTGCTTTTTGCCTGTACTGGGTCTCTCTGGTTAGACCAGATCTGAGCCTGGGAGC
TCTCTGGCTAACTAGGGAACCCACTGCTTAAGCCTCAATAAAGCTTGCCTTGAGTGCTTCAAGTAGTGTG
TGCCCGTCTGTTGTGTGACTCTGGTAACTAGAGATCCCTCAGACCCTTTTAGTCAGTGTGGAAAATCTCT
AGCAGTGGCGCCCGAACAGGGACTTGAAAGCGAAAGGGAAACCAGAGGAGCTCTCTCGACGCAGGACTCG
GCTTGCTGAAGCGCGCACGGCAAGAGGCGAGGGGCGGCGACTGGTGAGTACGCCAAAAATTTTGACTAGC
GGAGGCTAGAAGGAGAGAGATGGGTGCGAGAGCGTCAGTATTAAGCGGGGGAGAATTAGATCGCGATGGG
AAAAAATTCGGTTAAGGCCAGGGGGAAAGAAAAAATATAAATTAAAACATATAGTATGGGCAAGCAGGGA
GCTAGAACGATTCGCAGTTAATCCTGGCCTGTTAGAAACATCAGAAGGCTGTAGACAAATACTGGGACAG
CTACAACCATCCCTTCAGACAGGATCAGAAGAACTTAGATCATTATATAATACAGTAGCAACCCTCTATT
GTGTGCATCAAAGGATAGAGATAAAAGACACCAAGGAAGCTTTAGACAAGATAGAGGAAGAGCAAAACAA
AAGTAAGACCACCGCACAGCAAGCGGCCGGCCGCTGATCTTCAGACCTGGAGGAGGAGATATGAGGGACA
ATTGGAGAAGTGAATTATATAAATATAAAGTAGTAAAAATTGAACCATTAGGAGTAGCACCCACCAAGGC
AAAGAGAAGAGTGGTGCAGAGAGAAAAAAGAGCAGTGGGAATAGGAGCTTTGTTCCTTGGGTTCTTGGGA
GCAGCAGGAAGCACTATGGGCGCAGCGTCAATGACGCTGACGGTACAGGCCAGACAATTATTGTCTGGTA
TAGTGCAGCAGCAGAACAATTTGCTGAGGGCTATTGAGGCGCAACAGCATCTGTTGCAACTCACAGTCTG
GGGCATCAAGCAGCTCCAGGCAAGAATCCTGGCTGTGGAAAGATACCTAAAGGATCAACAGCTCCTGGGG
ATTTGGGGTTGCTCTGGAAAACTCATTTGCACCACTGCTGTGCCTTGGAATGCTAGTTGGAGTAATAAAT
CTCTGGAACAGATTTGGAATCACACGACCTGGATGGAGTGGGACAGAGAAATTAACAATTACACAAGCTT
AATACACTCCTTAATTGAAGAATCGCAAAACCAGCAAGAAAAGAATGAACAAGAATTATTGGAATTAGAT
AAATGGGCAAGTTTGTGGAATTGGTTTAACATAACAAATTGGCTGTGGTATATAAAATTATTCATAATGA
TAGTAGGAGGCTTGGTAGGTTTAAGAATAGTTTTTGCTGTACTTTCTATAGTGAATAGAGTTAGGCAGGG
ATATTCACCATTATCGTTTCAGACCCACCTCCCAACCCCGAGGGGACCCGACAGGCCCGAAGGAATAGAA
GAAGAAGGTGGAGAGAGAGACAGAGACAGATCCATTCGATTAGTGAACGGATCTCGACGGTATCGCCGAA
TTCACAAATGGCAGTATTCATCCACAATTTTAAAAGAAAAGGGGGGATTGGGGGGTACAGTGCAGGGGAA
AGAATAGTAGACATAATAGCAACAGACATACAAACTAAAGAATTACAAAAACAAATTACAAAAATTCAAA
ATTTTCGGGTTTATTACAGGGACAGCAGAGATCCAGTTTGGACTAGTCGTGAGGCTCCGGTGCCCGTCAG
TGGGCAGAGCGCACATCGCCCACAGTCCCCGAGAAGTTGGGGGGAGGGGTCGGCAATTGAACCGGTGCCT
AGAGAAGGTGGCGCGGGGTAAACTGGGAAAGTGATGTCGTGTACTGGCTCCGCCTTTTTCCCGAGGGTGG
GGGAGAACCGTATATAAGTGCAGTAGTCGCCGTGAACGTTCTTTTTCGCAACGGGTTTGCCGCCAGAACA
CAGGTAAGTGCCGTGTGTGGTTCCCGCGGGCCTGGCCTCTTTACGGGTTATGGCCCTTGCGTGCCTTGAA
TTACTTCCACCTGGCTGCAGTACGTGATTCTTGATCCCGAGCTTCGGGTTGGAAGTGGGTGGGAGAGTTC
GAGGCCTTGCGCTTAAGGAGCCCCTTCGCCTCGTGCTTGAGTTGAGGCCTGGCCTGGGCGCTGGGGCCGC
CGCGTGCGAATCTGGTGGCACCTTCGCGCCTGTCTCGCTGCTTTCGATAAGTCTCTAGCCATTTAAAATT
TTTGATGACCTGCTGCGACGCTTTTTTTCTGGCAAGATAGTCTTGTAAATGCGGGCCAAGATCTGCACAC
TGGTATTTCGGTTTTTGGGGCCGCGGGCGGCGACGGGGCCCGTGCGTCCCAGCGCACATGTTCGGCGAGG
CGGGGCCTGCGAGCGCGGCCACCGAGAATCGGACGGGGGTAGTCTCAAGCTGGCCGGCCTGCTCTGGTGC
CTGGCCTCGCGCCGCCGTGTATCGCCCCGCCCTGGGCGGCAAGGCTGGCCCGGTCGGCACCAGTTGCGTG
AGCGGAAAGATGGCCGCTTCCCGGCCCTGCTGCAGGGAGCTCAAAATGGAGGACGCGGCGCTCGGGAGAG
CGGGCGGGTGAGTCACCCACACAAAGGAAAAGGGCCTTTCCGTCCTCAGCCGTCGCTTCATGTGACTCCA
CGGAGTACCGGGCGCCGTCCAGGCACCTCGATTAGTTCTCGAGCTTTTGGAGTACGTCGTCTTTAGGTTG
GGGGGAGGGGTTTTATGCGATGGAGTTTCCCCACACTGAGTGGGTGGAGACTGAAGTTAGGCCAGCTTGG
CACTTGATGTAATTCTCCTTGGAATTTGCCCTTTTTGAGTTTGGATCTTGGTTCATTCTCAAGCCTCAGA
CAGTGGTTCAAAGTTTTTTTCTTCCATTTCAGGTGTCGTGAAGCGGCCCTGCAGATATCAACAAGTTTGT
ACAAAAAAGCAGGCACC
[564 nt withheld, positions 3448-4011]
TAGAACCCAGCTTTCTTGTACAAAGTGGTGATATCCAATTAACCCTCACTAAAGGGATAAGAAAGTGAAA
TGTAAATTGCCCTATAGTGAGTCGTATTACCACCCAACTTTTCTATACAAAGTGGTTGATATCCAGCACA
GTGGCGGCCGCTCGAGTCTAGAGGGCCCGCGGTTCGAAGGTAAGCCTATCCCTAACCCTCTCCTCGGTCT
CGATTCTACGCGTACCGGTTAGTAATGAGATCCCTCCCCCCCCCCTAACGTTACTGGCCGAAGCCGCTTG
GAATAAGGCCGGTGTGCGTTTGTCTATATGTTATTTTCCACCATATTGCCGTCTTTTGGCAATGTGAGGG
CCCGGAAACCTGGCCCTGTCTTCTTGACGAGCATTCCTAGGGGTCTTTCCCCTCTCGCCAAAGGAATGCA
AGGTCTGTTGAATGTCGTGAAGGAAGCAGTTCCTCTGGAAGCTTCTTGAAGACAAACAACGTCTGTAGCG
ACCCTTTGCAGGCAGCGGAACCCCCCACCTGGCGACAGGTGCCTCTGCGGCCAAAAGCCACGTGTATAAG
ATACACCTGCAAAGGCGGCACAACCCCAGTGCCACGTTGTGAGTTGGATAGTTGTGGAAAGAGTCAAATG
GCTCTCCTCAAGCGTATTCAACAAGGGGCTGAAGGATGCCCAGAAGGTACCCCATTGTATGGGATCTGAT
CTGGGGCCTCGGTGCACATGCTTTACATGTGTTTAGTCGAGGTTAAAAAAACGTCTAGGCCCCCCGAACC
ACGGGGACGTGGTTTTCCTTTGAAAAACACGATGATAATATGGCCACACATATGACCGAGTACAAGCCCA
CGGTGCGCCTCGCCACCCGCGACGACGTCCCCAGGGCCGTACGCACCCTCGCCGCCGCGTTCGCCGACTA
CCCCGCCACGCGCCACACCGTCGATCCGGACCGCCACATCGAGCGGGTCACCGAGCTGCAAGAACTCTTC
CTCACGCGCGTCGGGCTCGACATCGGCAAGGTGTGGGTCGCGGACGACGGCGCCGCGGTGGCGGTCTGGA
CCACGCCGGAGAGCGTCGAAGCGGGGGCGGTGTTCGCCGAGATCGGCCCGCGCATGGCCGAGTTGAGCGG
TTCCCGGCTGGCCGCGCAGCAACAGATGGAAGGCCTCCTGGCGCCGCACCGGCCCAAGGAGCCCGCGTGG
TTCCTGGCCACCGTCGGCGTCTCGCCCGACCACCAGGGCAAGGGTCTGGGCAGCGCCGTCGTGCTCCCCG
GAGTGGAGGCGGCCGAGCGCGCCGGGGTGCCCGCCTTCCTGGAGACCTCCGCGCCCCGCAACCTCCCCTT
CTACGAGCGGCTCGGCTTCACCGTCACCGCCGACGTCGAGGTGCCCGAAGGACCGCGCACCTGGTGCATG
ACCCGCAAGCCCGGTGCCTAAATCGATAGATCCTAATCAACCTCTGGATTACAAAATTTGTGAAAGATTG
ACTGGTATTCTTAACTATGTTGCTCCTTTTACGCTATGTGGATACGCTGCTTTAATGCCTTTGTATCATG
CTATTGCTTCCCGTATGGCTTTCATTTTCTCCTCCTTGTATAAATCCTGGTTGCTGTCTCTTTATGAGGA
GTTGTGGCCCGTTGTCAGGCAACGTGGCGTGGTGTGCACTGTGTTTGCTGACGCAACCCCCACTGGTTGG
GGCATTGCCACCACCTGTCAGCTCCTTTCCGGGACTTTCGCTTTCCCCCTCCCTATTGCCACGGCGGAAC
TCATCGCCGCCTGCCTTGCCCGCTGCTGGACAGGGGCTCGGCTGTTGGGCACTGACAATTCCGTGGTGTT
GTCGGGGAAATCATCGTCCTTTCCTTGGCTGCTCGCCTGTGTTGCCACCTGGATTCTGCGCGGGACGTCC
TTCTGCTACGTCCCTTCGGCCCTCAATCCAGCGGACCTTCCTTCCCGCGGCCTGCTGCCGGCTCTGCGGC
CTCTTCCGCGTCTTCGCCTTCGCCCTCAGACGAGTCGGATCTCCCTTTGGGCCGCCTCCCCGCCTGAGAT
CCTTTAAGACCAATGACTTACAAGGCAGCTGTAGATCTTAGCCACTTTTTAAAAGAAAAGGGGGGACTGG
AAGGGCTAATTCACTCCCAACGAAGACAAGATCTGCTTTTTGCTTGTACTGGGTCTCTCTGGTTAGACCA
GATCTGAGCCTGGGAGCTCTCTGGCTAACTAGGGAACCCACTGCTTAAGCCTCAATAAAGCTTGCCTTGA
GTGCTTCAAGTAGTGTGTGCCCGTCTGTTGTGTGACTCTGGTAACTAGAGATCCCTCAGACCCTTTTAGT
CAGTGTGGAAAATCTCTAGCAGTAGTAGTTCATGTCATCTTATTATTCAGTATTTATAACTTGCAAAGAA
ATGAATATCAGAGAGTGAGAGGCCCGGGTTAATTAAGGAAAGGGCTAGATCATTCTTGAAGACGAAAGGG
CCTCGTGATACGCCTATTTTTATAGGTTAATGTCATGATAATAATGGTTTCTTAGACGTCAGGTGGCACT
TTTCGGGGAAATGTGCGCGGAACCCCTATTTGTTTATTTTTCTAAATACATTCAAATATGTATCCGCTCA
TGAGACAATAACCCTGATAAATGCTTCAATAATATTGAAAAAGGAAGAGTATGAGTATTCAACATTTCCG
TGTCGCCCTTATTCCCTTTTTTGCGGCATTTTGCCTTCCTGTTTTTGCTCACCCAGAAACGCTGGTGAAA
GTAAAAGATGCTGAAGATCAGTTGGGTGCACGAGTGGGTTACATCGAACTGGATCTCAACAGCGGTAAGA
TCCTTGAGAGTTTTCGCCCCGAAGAACGTTTTCCAATGATGAGCACTTTTAAAGTTCTGCTATGTGGCGC
GGTATTATCCCGTGTTGACGCCGGGCAAGAGCAACTCGGTCGCCGCATACACTATTCTCAGAATGACTTG
GTTGAGTACTCACCAGTCACAGAAAAGCATCTTACGGATGGCATGACAGTAAGAGAATTATGCAGTGCTG
CCATAACCATGAGTGATAACACTGCGGCCAACTTACTTCTGACAACGATCGGAGGACCGAAGGAGCTAAC
CGCTTTTTTGCACAACATGGGGGATCATGTAACTCGCCTTGATCGTTGGGAACCGGAGCTGAATGAAGCC
ATACCAAACGACGAGCGTGACACCACGATGCCTGTAGCAATGGCAACAACGTTGCGCAAACTATTAACTG
GCGAACTACTTACTCTAGCTTCCCGGCAACAATTAATAGACTGGATGGAGGCGGATAAAGTTGCAGGACC
ACTTCTGCGCTCGGCCCTTCCGGCTGGCTGGTTTATTGCTGATAAATCTGGAGCCGGTGAGCGTGGGTCT
CGCGGTATCATTGCAGCACTGGGGCCAGATGGTAAGCCCTCCCGTATCGTAGTTATCTACACGACGGGGA
GTCAGGCAACTATGGATGAACGAAATAGACAGATCGCTGAGATAGGTGCCTCACTGATTAAGCATTGGTA
ACTGTCAGACCAAGTTTACTCATATATACTTTAGATTGATTTAAAACTTCATTTTTAATTTAAAAGGATC
TAGGTGAAGATCCTTTTTGATAATCTCATGACCAAAATCCCTTAACGTGAGTTTTCGTTCCACTGAGCGT
CAGACCCCGTAGAAAAGATCAAAGGATCTTCTTGAGATCCTTTTTTTCTGCGCGTAATCTGCTGCTTGCA
AACAAAAAAACCACCGCTACCAGCGGTGGTTTGTTTGCCGGATCAAGAGCTACCAACTCTTTTTCCGAAG
GTAACTGGCTTCAGCAGAGCGCAGATACCAAATACTGTTCTTCTAGTGTAGCCGTAGTTAGGCCACCACT
TCAAGAACTCTGTAGCACCGCCTACATACCTCGCTCTGCTAATCCTGTTACCAGTGGCTGCTGCCAGTGG
CGATAAGTCGTGTCTTACCGGGTTGGACTCAAGACGATAGTTACCGGATAAGGCGCAGCGGTCGGGCTGA
ACGGGGGGTTCGTGCACACAGCCCAGCTTGGAGCGAACGACCTACACCGAACTGAGATACCTACAGCGTG
AGCTATGAGAAAGCGCCACGCTTCCCGAAGGGAGAAAGGCGGACAGGTATCCGGTAAGCGGCAGGGTCGG
AACAGGAGAGCGCACGAGGGAGCTTCCAGGGGGAAACGCCTGGTATCTTTATAGTCCTGTCGGGTTTCGC
CACCTCTGACTTGAGCGTCGATTTTTGTGATGCTCGTCAGGGGGGCGGAGCCTATGGAAAAACGCCAGCA
ACGCGGCCTTTTTACGGTTCCTGGCCTTTTGCTGGCCTTTTGCTCACATGTTCTTTCCTGCGTTATCCCC
TGATTCTGTGGATAACCGTATTACCGCCTTTGAGTGAGCTGATACCGCTCGCCGCAGCCGAACGACCGAG
CGCAGCGAGTCAGTGAGCGAGGAAGCGGAAGAGCGCCCAATACGCAAACCGCCTCTCCCCGCGCGTTGGC
CGATTCATTAATGCAGCAAGCTCATGGCTGACTAATTTTTTTTATTTATGCAGAGGCCGAGGCCGCCTCG
GCCTCTGAGCTATTCCAGAAGTAGTGAGGAGGCTTTTTTGGAGGCCTAGGCTTTTGCAAAAAGCTCCCCG
TGGCACGACAGGTTTCCCGACTGGAAAGCGGGCAGTGAGCGCAACGCAATTAATGTGAGTTAGCTCACTC
ATTAGGCACCCCAGGCTTTACACTTTATGCTTCCGGCTCGTATGTTGTGTGGAATTGTGAGCGGATAACA
ATTTCACACAGGAAACAGCTATGACATGATTACGAATTTCACAAATAAAGCATTTTTTTCACTGCATTCT
AGTTGTGGTTTGTCCAAACTCATCAATGTATCTTATCATGTCTGGATCAACTGGATAACTCAAGCTAACC
AAAATCATCCCAAACTTCCCACCCCATACCCTATTACCACTGCCAATTACCTGTGGTTTCATTTACTCTA
AACCTGTGATTCCTCTGAATTATTTTCATTTTAAAGAAATTGTATTTGTTAAATATGTACTACAAACTTA
GTAGT
