>Addgene plasmid #116755 | pHAGE-KRAS | depositor partial sequence | sequence record 219630 | insert
[564 nt withheld, positions 1-564]
TAA
